Addgene plasmid #193085: FUW-Gata2-C373R
Purpose: constitutive expression of mouse Gata2 with mutation C373R in mammalian cells
Depositing lab: Filipe Pereira. Depositing organization: Center for Neuroscience and Cell Biology, University of Coimbra. Publication: GATA2 mitotic bookmarking is required for definitive haematopoiesis. Silverio-Alves R, Kurochkin I, Rydstrom A, Vazquez Echegaray C, Haider J, Nicholls M, Rode C, Thelaus L, Lindgren AY, Ferreira AG, Brandao R, Larsson J, de Bruijn MFTR, Martin-Gonzalez J, Pereira CF. Nat Commun. 2023 Aug 14;14(1):4645. doi: 10.1038/s41467-023-40391-x. PubMed 37580379.
Backbone
  Vector backbone: FUW
  Vector type: Mammalian Expression, Lentiviral
Growth in bacteria
  Bacterial resistance: Ampicillin, 100 μg/mL
  Growth temperature: 37°C
  Growth strain: NEB Stable
  Copy number: High Copy
Gene/Insert
  Gene/Insert name: Gata2-C373R
  Species: M. musculus (mouse)
  Promoter: Ubc
  Cloning method: Ligation Independent Cloning
  Sequencing primers: 5′ TGAAGCTCCGGTTTTGAACT
Terms and licenses: Academic/Nonprofit Terms; Industry Terms: Not Available to Industry
How to cite: FUW-Gata2-C373R was a gift from Filipe Pereira (Addgene plasmid # 193085 ; http://n2t.net/addgene:193085 ; RRID:Addgene_193085)
