[The description below was written by a language model from this plasmid's Addgene catalogue record and pLannotate feature annotations shown in this document.]
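Description:
FUW-Gata2-C373R is an HIV-1-derived lentiviral transfer plasmid, built on the FUW backbone, for constitutive expression of a mutant mouse Gata2 in mammalian cells. It is maintained in bacteria as a high-copy plasmid through a ColE1/pUC-type origin and selected with ampicillin via the β-lactamase gene and its own promoter. The sequenced record is 8,659 nt.

The viral portion begins with a CMV enhancer/promoter fused to a truncated 5' LTR. In this arrangement, genomic RNA is transcribed in packaging cells without depending on Tat. This is followed by the Ψ packaging signal with an adjoining gag fragment, the Rev response element for nuclear export of the unspliced genome, and the cPPT/CTS, which aids nuclear import of the reverse-transcribed DNA. The internal expression cassette uses the human ubiquitin C promoter to drive the Gata2 coding sequence, which carries the C373R substitution according to the catalogue entry. The feature table annotates the gene only as mouse Gata2 and does not mark the mutation. No epitope tag, fluorescent reporter or mammalian selection marker is annotated. A WPRE downstream of the insert enhances transcript stability and expression. The cassette ends with a nef fragment, a second truncated LTR that occupies the 3' LTR position, and a bGH polyadenylation signal.

The plasmid supplies no viral proteins, so producing particles requires separate packaging and envelope plasmids. Transduction then gives stable, integrated expression of the mutant transcription factor. The associated publication concerns GATA2 mitotic bookmarking in definitive haematopoiesis, though the record does not state the functional effect of C373R.
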