Features (pLannotate 1.2.2; 19 found; start..end, strand, type, name):
      6..58      -  misc_feature   bom (fragment): basis of mobility region from pBR322
    213..592     +  enhancer       CMV enhancer: human cytomegalovirus immediate early enhancer
    593..792     +  promoter       CMV promoter: human cytomegalovirus (CMV) immediate early promoter
    810..990     +  LTR            5' LTR (truncated): truncated 5' long terminal repeat (LTR) from HIV-1
   1037..1162    +  misc_feature   HIV-1 Ψ: packaging signal of human immunodeficiency virus type 1
   1146..1509    +  CDS            HIV-1 gag (fragment): gag protein from human immunodeficiency virus 1; gag
   1655..1888    +  misc_feature   RRE: The Rev response element (RRE) of HIV-1 allows for Rev-dependent mRNA export from the nucleus to the cytoplasm.
   2265..2365    +  CDS            Rev (fragment): human immunodeficiency virus 1 (HIV-1) Rev protein; rev; enhances nuclear export of unspliced and incompletely spliced viral mRNAs
   2415..2532    +  misc_feature   cPPT/CTS: central polypurine tract and central termination sequence of HIV-1
   2597..3808    +  promoter       UbC promoter: human ubiquitin C promoter
   3829..5268    +  CDS            Gata2: GATA2_MOUSE - Experimental evidence at protein level: Swiss-Prot protein existence level 1. Transcriptional activator which regulates endothelin-1 gene expression in endothelial cells. Binds to the consensus sequence 5'- AGATAG-3'. From Mus musculus (Mouse).
   5278..5300    +  misc_feature   MCS (fragment): pBluescript multiple cloning site
   5300..5888    +  misc_feature   WPRE: woodchuck hepatitis virus posttranscriptional regulatory element
   5825..6406    +  CDS            nef (fragment): NEF_HV1H2 - Experimental evidence at protein level: Swiss-Prot protein existence level 1. Extracellular Nef protein targets CD4(+) T-lymphocytes for apoptosis by interacting with CXCR4 surface receptors. From Human immunodeficiency virus type 1 group M subtype B (isolate HXB2) (HIV-1).
   6413..6593    +  LTR            5' LTR (truncated): truncated 5' long terminal repeat (LTR) from HIV-1
   6625..6736    +  polyA_signal   bGH poly(A) signal: bovine growth hormone polyadenylation signal
   6882..7470    -  rep_origin     ori: high-copy-number ColE1/pMB1/pBR322/pUC origin of replication
   7641..8501    -  CDS            AmpR: β-lactamase; bla; confers resistance to ampicillin, carbenicillin, and related antibiotics
   8502..8606    -  promoter       AmpR promoter: bla
>Addgene plasmid #193085 | FUW-Gata2-C373R | addgene full sequence | sequence record 382233 | Addgene NGS Result
TCCCCTATGGTGCACTCTCAGTACAATCTGCTCTGATGCCGCATAGTTAAGCCAGTATCTGCTCCCTGCT
TGTGTGTTGGAGGTCGCTGAGTAGTGCGCGAGCAAAATTTAAGCTACAACAAGGCAAGGCTTGACCGACA
ATTGCATGAAGAATCTGCTTAGGGTTAGGCGTTTTGCGCTGCTTCGCGATGTACGGGCCAGATATACGCG
TTGACATTGATTATTGACTAGTTATTAATAGTAATCAATTACGGGGTCATTAGTTCATAGCCCATATATG
GAGTTCCGCGTTACATAACTTACGGTAAATGGCCCGCCTGGCTGACCGCCCAACGACCCCCGCCCATTGA
CGTCAATAATGACGTATGTTCCCATAGTAACGCCAATAGGGACTTTCCATTGACGTCAATGGGTGGAGTA
TTTACGGTAAACTGCCCACTTGGCAGTACATCAAGTGTATCATATGCCAAGTACGCCCCCTATTGACGTC
AATGACGGTAAATGGCCCGCCTGGCATTATGCCCAGTACATGACCTTATGGGACTTTCCTACTTGGCAGT
ACATCTACGTATTAGTCATCGCTATTACCATGGTGATGCGGTTTTGGCAGTACATCAATGGGCGTGGATA
GCGGTTTGACTCACGGGGATTTCCAAGTCTCCACCCCATTGACGTCAATGGGAGTTTGTTTTGGCACCAA
AATCAACGGGACTTTCCAAAATGTCGTAACAACTCCGCCCCATTGACGCAAATGGGCGGTAGGCGTGTAC
GGTGGGAGGTCTATATAAGCAGCGCGTTTTGCCTGTACTGGGTCTCTCTGGTTAGACCAGATCTGAGCCT
GGGAGCTCTCTGGCTAACTAGGGAACCCACTGCTTAAGCCTCAATAAAGCTTGCCTTGAGTGCTTCAAGT
AGTGTGTGCCCGTCTGTTGTGTGACTCTGGTAACTAGAGATCCCTCAGACCCTTTTAGTCAGTGTGGAAA
ATCTCTAGCAGTGGCGCCCGAACAGGGACTTGAAAGCGAAAGGGAAACCAGAGGAGCTCTCTCGACGCAG
GACTCGGCTTGCTGAAGCGCGCACGGCAAGAGGCGAGGGGCGGCGACTGGTGAGTACGCCAAAAATTTTG
ACTAGCGGAGGCTAGAAGGAGAGAGATGGGTGCGAGAGCGTCAGTATTAAGCGGGGGAGAATTAGATCGC
GATGGGAAAAAATTCGGTTAAGGCCAGGGGGAAAGAAAAAATATAAATTAAAACATATAGTATGGGCAAG
CAGGGAGCTAGAACGATTCGCAGTTAATCCTGGCCTGTTAGAAACATCAGAAGGCTGTAGACAAATACTG
GGACAGCTACAACCATCCCTTCAGACAGGATCAGAAGAACTTAGATCATTATATAATACAGTAGCAACCC
TCTATTGTGTGCATCAAAGGATAGAGATAAAAGACACCAAGGAAGCTTTAGACAAGATAGAGGAAGAGCA
AAACAAAAGTAAGACCACCGCACAGCAAGCGGCCGCTGATCTTCAGACCTGGAGGAGGAGATATGAGGGA
CAATTGGAGAAGTGAATTATATAAATATAAAGTAGTAAAAATTGAACCATTAGGAGTAGCACCCACCAAG
GCAAAGAGAAGAGTGGTGCAGAGAGAAAAAAGAGCAGTGGGAATAGGAGCTTTGTTCCTTGGGTTCTTGG
GAGCAGCAGGAAGCACTATGGGCGCAGCGTCAATGACGCTGACGGTACAGGCCAGACAATTATTGTCTGG
TATAGTGCAGCAGCAGAACAATTTGCTGAGGGCTATTGAGGCGCAACAGCATCTGTTGCAACTCACAGTC
TGGGGCATCAAGCAGCTCCAGGCAAGAATCCTGGCTGTGGAAAGATACCTAAAGGATCAACAGCTCCTGG
GGATTTGGGGTTGCTCTGGAAAACTCATTTGCACCACTGCTGTGCCTTGGAATGCTAGTTGGAGTAATAA
ATCTCTGGAACAGATTTGGAATCACACGACCTGGATGGAGTGGGACAGAGAAATTAACAATTACACAAGC
TTAATACACTCCTTAATTGAAGAATCGCAAAACCAGCAAGAAAAGAATGAACAAGAATTATTGGAATTAG
ATAAATGGGCAAGTTTGTGGAATTGGTTTAACATAACAAATTGGCTGTGGTATATAAAATTATTCATAAT
GATAGTAGGAGGCTTGGTAGGTTTAAGAATAGTTTTTGCTGTACTTTCTATAGTGAATAGAGTTAGGCAG
GGATATTCACCATTATCGTTTCAGACCCACCTCCCAACCCCGAGGGGACCCGACAGGCCCGAAGGAATAG
AAGAAGAAGGTGGAGAGAGAGACAGAGACAGATCCATTCGATTAGTGAACGGATCGGCACTGCGTGCGCC
AATTCTGCAGACAAATGGCAGTATTCATCCACAATTTTAAAAGAAAAGGGGGGATTGGGGGGTACAGTGC
AGGGGAAAGAATAGTAGACATAATAGCAACAGACATACAAACTAAAGAATTACAAAAACAAATTACAAAA
ATTCAAAATTTTCGGGTTTATTACAGGGACAGCAGAGATCCAGTTTGGTTAATTAACCCGTGTCGGCTCC
AGATCTGGCCTCCGCGCCGGGTTTTGGCGCCTCCCGCGGGCGCCCCCCTCCTCACGGCGAGCGCTGCCAC
GTCAGACGAAGGGCGCAGCGAGCGTCCTGATCCTTCCGCCCGGACGCTCAGGACAGCGGCCCGCTGCTCA
TAAGACTCGGCCTTAGAACCCCAGTATCAGCAGAAGGACATTTTAGGACGGGACTTGGGTGACTCTAGGG
CACTGGTTTTCTTTCCAGAGAGCGGAACAGGCGAGGAAAAGTAGTCCCTTCTCGGCGATTCTGCGGAGGG
ATCTCCGTGGGGCGGTGAACGCCGATGATTATATAAGGACGCGCCGGGTGTGGCACAGCTAGTTCCGTCG
CAGCCGGGATTTGGGTCGCGGTTCTTGTTTGTGGATCGCTGTGATCGTCACTTGGTGAGTAGCGGGCTGC
TGGGCTGGCCGGGGCTTTCGTGGCCGCCGGGCCGCTCGGTGGGACGGAAGCGTGTGGAGAGACCGCCAAG
GGCTGTAGTCTGGGTCCGCGAGCAAGGTTGCCCTGAACTGGGGGTTGGGGGGAGCGCAGCAAAATGGCGG
CTGTTCCCGAGTCTTGAATGGAAGACGCTTGTGAGGCGGGCTGTGAGGTCGTTGAAACAAGGTGGGGGGC
ATGGTGGGCGGCAAGAACCCAAGGTCTTGAGGCCTTCGCTAATGCGGGAAAGCTCTTATTCGGGTGAGAT
GGGCTGGGGCACCATCTGGGGACCCTGACGTGAAGTTTGTCACTGACTGGAGAACTCGGTTTGTCGTCTG
TTGCGGGGGCGGCAGTTATGGCGGTGCCGTTGGGCAGTGCACCCGTACCTTTGGGAGCGCGCGCCCTCGT
CGTGTCGTGACGTCACCCGTTCTGTTGGCTTATAATGCAGGGTGGGGCCACCTGCCGGTAGGTGTGCGGT
AGGCTTTTCTCCGTCGCAGGACGCAGGGTTCGGGCCTAGGGTAGGCTCTCCTGAATCGACAGGCGCCGGA
CCTCTGGTGAGGGGAGGGATAAGTGAGGCGTCAGTTTCTTTGGTCGGTTTTATGTACCTATCTTCTTAAG
TAGCTGAAGCTCCGGTTTTGAACTATGCGCTCGGGGTTGGCGAGTGTGTTTTGTGAAGTTTTTTAGGCAC
CTTTTGAAATGTAATCATTTGGGTCAATATGTAATTTTCAGTGTTAGACTAGTAAATTGTCCGCTAAATT
CTGGCCGTTTTTGGCTTTTTTGTTAGACGAAGCTTGGGCCCGGGATCCATGGAGGTGGCGCCTGAGCAGC
CTCGCTGGATGGCGCACCCCGCCGTATTGAATGCGCAGCACCCCGACTCGCACCATCCGGGCCTGGCGCA
TAACTACATGGAGCCAGCACAGCTGCTGCCTCCCGACGAGGTGGATGTCTTCTTCAACCATCTCGACTCG
CAGGGCAACCCTTACTACGCCAACCCGGCCCACGCGCGCGCGCGCGTTTCCTACAGCCCGGCGCATGCCC
GTCTCACCGGAGGCCAGATGTGCCGACCACACTTGTTGCACAGCCCAGGCTTGCCGTGGCTGGACGGGGG
CAAAGCAGCTCTCTCTGCCGCCGCTGCCCATCACCACAGTCCCTGGACCGTCAGCCCGTTCTCCAAGACC
CCGCTGCACCCCTCAGCTGCTGGAGCACCCGGAGGGCCTCTGTCTGTTTACCCAGGGGCTGCGGGTGGGA
GCGGGGGAGGCAGTGGGAGCTCCGTGGCCTCCCTCACCCCCACTGCAGCCCACTCGGGCTCCCATCTCTT
CGGCTTCCCACCCACGCCACCCAAAGAAGTGTCTCCAGACCCCAGCACAACAGGAGCTGCTTCCCCGGCC
TCTTCTTCTGCAGGGGGTAGTGTAGCCCGGGGTGAGGACAAGGATGGCGTCAAGTACCAAGTGTCACTCT
CCGAGAGCATGAAGATGGAAGGCGGCAGTCCCCTGCGCCCGGGCCTAGCTACCATGGGCACCCAGCCTGC
AACACACCACCCGATACCCACCTATCCCTCCTATGTGCCCGCCGCAGCTCATGACTATGGCAGCAGTCTC
TTCCATCCAGGAGGCTTCCTGGGTGGCCCCGCCTCCAGCTTCACCCCTAAGCAGAGAAGCAAGGCTCGCT
CCTGCTCAGAAGGCCGGGAGTGTGTCAACTGTGGTGCCACAGCCACCCCTCTCTGGCGACGAGATGGCAC
GGGCCACTACCTGTGCAATGCCTGTGGGCTCTACCACAAGATGAATGGACAGAACCGGCCGCTCATCAAG
CCCAAGCGGAGGCTGTCTGCTGCCAGAAGAGCGGGCACCTGTTGTGCAAATTGTCAGACGACAACCACCA
CCTTATGGCGCCGGAACGCCAACGGGGACCCTGTGTGCAACGCCCGTGGCCTCTACTACAAGCTGCACAA
TGTTAACAGGCCACTGACCATGAAGAAGGAAGGGATCCAGACCCGGAATCGGAAGATGTCCAGCAAATCC
AAGAAAAGCAAGAAAGGGGCTGAATGTTTCGAGGAGCTCTCCAAGTGCATGCAAGAGAAGTCACCGCCCT
TCAGTGCGGCTGCCCTGGCTGGACACATGGCACCTGTGGGACACCTCCCACCTTTTAGTCACTCTGGACA
CATCCTACCCACGCCCACGCCTATCCACCCTTCCTCCAGTCTCTCTTTTGGCCACCCCCACCCGTCCAGC
ATGGTGACTGCCATGGGCTAGGGATCCATTCGATATCAAGCTTATCGATAATCAACCTCTGGATTACAAA
ATTTGTGAAAGATTGACTGGTATTCTTAACTATGTTGCTCCTTTTACGCTATGTGGATACGCTGCTTTAA
TGCCTTTGTATCATGCTATTGCTTCCCGTATGGCTTTCATTTTCTCCTCCTTGTATAAATCCTGGTTGCT
GTCTCTTTATGAGGAGTTGTGGCCCGTTGTCAGGCAACGTGGCGTGGTGTGCACTGTGTTTGCTGACGCA
ACCCCCACTGGTTGGGGCATTGCCACCACCTGTCAGCTCCTTTCCGGGACTTTCGCTTTCCCCCTCCCTA
TTGCCACGGCGGAACTCATCGCCGCCTGCCTTGCCCGCTGCTGGACAGGGGCTCGGCTGTTGGGCACTGA
CAATTCCGTGGTGTTGTCGGGGAAATCATCGTCCTTTCCTTGGCTGCTCGCCTGTGTTGCCACCTGGATT
CTGCGCGGGACGTCCTTCTGCTACGTCCCTTCGGCCCTCAATCCAGCGGACCTTCCTTCCCGCGGCCTGC
TGCCGGCTCTGCGGCCTCTTCCGCGTCTTCGCCTTCGCCCTCAGACGAGTCGGATCTCCCTTTGGGCCGC
CTCCCCGCATCGATACCGTCGACCTCGAGACCTAGAAAAACATGGAGCAATCACAAGTAGCAATACAGCA
GCTACCAATGCTGATTGTGCCTGGCTAGAAGCACAAGAGGAGGAGGAGGTGGGTTTTCCAGTCACACCTC
AGGTACCTTTAAGACCAATGACTTACAAGGCAGCTGTAGATCTTAGCCACTTTTTAAAAGAAAAGGGGGG
ACTGGAAGGGCTAATTCACTCCCAACGAAGACAAGATATCCTTGATCTGTGGATCTACCACACACAAGGC
TACTTCCCTGATTGGCAGAACTACACACCAGGGCCAGGGATCAGATATCCACTGACCTTTGGATGGTGCT
ACAAGCTAGTACCAGTTGAGCAAGAGAAGGTAGAAGAAGCCAATGAAGGAGAGAACACCCGCTTGTTACA
CCCTGTGAGCCTGCATGGGATGGATGACCCGGAGAGAGAAGTATTAGAGTGGAGGTTTGACAGCCGCCTA
GCATTTCATCACATGGCCCGAGAGCTGCATCCGGACTGTACTGGGTCTCTCTGGTTAGACCAGATCTGAG
CCTGGGAGCTCTCTGGCTAACTAGGGAACCCACTGCTTAAGCCTCAATAAAGCTTGCCTTGAGTGCTTCA
AGTAGTGTGTGCCCGTCTGTTGTGTGACTCTGGTAACTAGAGATCCCTCAGACCCTTTTAGTCAGTGTGG
AAAATCTCTAGCAGGGCCCGTTTAAACCCGCTGATCAGCCTCGACTGTGCCTTCTAGTTGCCAGCCATCT
GTTGTTTGCCCCTCCCCCGTGCCTTCCTTGACCCTGGAAGGTGCCACTCCCACTGTCCTTTCCTAATAAA
ATGAGGAAATTGCATCGCATTGTCTGAGTAGGTGTCATTCTATTCTGGGGGGTGGGGTGGGGCAGGACAG
CAAGGGGGAGGATTGGGAAGACAATAGCAGGCATGTGAGCAAAAGGCCAGCAAAAGGCCAGGAACCGTAA
AAAGGCCGCGTTGCTGGCGTTTTTCCATAGGCTCCGCCCCCCTGACGAGCATCACAAAAATCGACGCTCA
AGTCAGAGGTGGCGAAACCCGACAGGACTATAAAGATACCAGGCGTTTCCCCCTGGAAGCTCCCTCGTGC
GCTCTCCTGTTCCGACCCTGCCGCTTACCGGATACCTGTCCGCCTTTCTCCCTTCGGGAAGCGTGGCGCT
TTCTCATAGCTCACGCTGTAGGTATCTCAGTTCGGTGTAGGTCGTTCGCTCCAAGCTGGGCTGTGTGCAC
GAACCCCCCGTTCAGCCCGACCGCTGCGCCTTATCCGGTAACTATCGTCTTGAGTCCAACCCGGTAAGAC
ACGACTTATCGCCACTGGCAGCAGCCACTGGTAACAGGATTAGCAGAGCGAGGTATGTAGGCGGTGCTAC
AGAGTTCTTGAAGTGGTGGCCTAACTACGGCTACACTAGAAGAACAGTATTTGGTATCTGCGCTCTGCTG
AAGCCAGTTACCTTCGGAAAAAGAGTTGGTAGCTCTTGATCCGGCAAACAAACCACCGCTGGTAGCGGTG
GTTTTTTTGTTTGCAAGCAGCAGATTACGCGCAGAAAAAAAGGATCTCAAGAAGATCCTTTGATCTTTTC
TACGGGGTCTGACGCTCAGTGGAACGAAAACTCACGTTAAGGGATTTTGGTCATGAGATTATCAAAAAGG
ATCTTCACCTAGATCCTTTTAAATTAAAAATGAAGTTTTAAATCAATCTAAAGTATATATGAGTAAACTT
GGTCTGACAGTTACCAATGCTTAATCAGTGAGGCACCTATCTCAGCGATCTGTCTATTTCGTTCATCCAT
AGTTGCCTGACTCCCCGTCGTGTAGATAACTACGATACGGGAGGGCTTACCATCTGGCCCCAGTGCTGCA
ATGATACCGCGAGACCCACGCTCACCGGCTCCAGATTTATCAGCAATAAACCAGCCAGCCGGAAGGGCCG
AGCGCAGAAGTGGTCCTGCAACTTTATCCGCCTCCATCCAGTCTATTAATTGTTGCCGGGAAGCTAGAGT
AAGTAGTTCGCCAGTTAATAGTTTGCGCAACGTTGTTGCCATTGCTACAGGCATCGTGGTGTCACGCTCG
TCGTTTGGTATGGCTTCATTCAGCTCCGGTTCCCAACGATCAAGGCGAGTTACATGATCCCCCATGTTGT
GCAAAAAAGCGGTTAGCTCCTTCGGTCCTCCGATCGTTGTCAGAAGTAAGTTGGCCGCAGTGTTATCACT
CATGGTTATGGCAGCACTGCATAATTCTCTTACTGTCATGCCATCCGTAAGATGCTTTTCTGTGACTGGT
GAGTACTCAACCAAGTCATTCTGAGAATAGTGTATGCGGCGACCGAGTTGCTCTTGCCCGGCGTCAATAC
GGGATAATACCGCGCCACATAGCAGAACTTTAAAAGTGCTCATCATTGGAAAACGTTCTTCGGGGCGAAA
ACTCTCAAGGATCTTACCGCTGTTGAGATCCAGTTCGATGTAACCCACTCGTGCACCCAACTGATCTTCA
GCATCTTTTACTTTCACCAGCGTTTCTGGGTGAGCAAAAACAGGAAGGCAAAATGCCGCAAAAAAGGGAA
TAAGGGCGACACGGAAATGTTGAATACTCATACTCTTCCTTTTTCAATATTATTGAAGCATTTATCAGGG
TTATTGTCTCATGAGCGGATACATATTTGAATGTATTTAGAAAAATAAACAAATAGGGGTTCCGCGCACA
TTTCCCCGAAAAGTGCCACCTGACGTCGACGGATCGGGAGATCTCCCGA
